Addgene plasmid #128325: pSB700-mouse-TTN-Cerulean
Purpose: SP-dCas9 compatible gRNA to be used as a positive control for activation experiments (mouse cells)
Depositing lab: Alejandro Chavez.
Backbone
  Vector backbone: pSB700-puro
  Total vector size (bp): 9000
  Vector type: Mammalian Expression
Growth in bacteria
  Bacterial resistance: Ampicillin, 100 μg/mL
  Growth temperature: 30°C
  Growth strain: NEB Stable
  Copy number: High Copy
Gene/Insert
  Gene/Insert name: gRNA against mouse TTN for activation
  gRNA/shRNA sequence: AATTTAGCACTGCCAATCAG
  Species: M. musculus (mouse)
Terms and licenses: Academic/Nonprofit Terms; Industry Terms: Not Available to Industry
How to cite: pSB700-mouse-TTN-Cerulean was a gift from Alejandro Chavez (Addgene plasmid # 128325 ; http://n2t.net/addgene:128325 ; RRID:Addgene_128325)
