[The description below was written by a language model from this plasmid's Addgene catalogue record and pLannotate feature annotations shown in this document.]
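Description:
pSB700-mouse-TTN-Cerulean is a guide RNA expression plasmid of about 9 kb, catalogued as a mammalian expression vector and built on the pSB700-puro backbone. Although the catalogue entry does not label it lentiviral, the annotated features show an HIV-1-derived transfer vector architecture: two LTR-type elements flank a region containing the Ψ packaging signal, a gag fragment, the Rev response element and the cPPT/CTS, upstream of the expression cassettes, with a WPRE downstream. These elements would normally allow packaging of the vector RNA and integration into target cells when helper functions are supplied in trans. In bacteria the plasmid is maintained through a high-copy ColE1/pUC-type origin and selected with ampicillin via the β-lactamase gene. Residual lac promoter/operator and lacI fragments are backbone remnants.

The payload consists of two units. A human U6 RNA polymerase III promoter drives a guide made of a spacer targeting the mouse titin (Ttn) gene, which occupies the short gap between the promoter and the Streptococcus pyogenes Cas9 gRNA scaffold. Downstream, a CAG-type promoter (CMV enhancer, chicken β-actin promoter and chimeric intron) expresses mCerulean, a monomeric cyan fluorescent protein that marks cells carrying the guide, with the WPRE enhancing transcript expression. Despite the "puro" backbone name, no puromycin resistance gene is annotated, so mCerulean appears to take the place of a drug marker.

The plasmid encodes no Cas9. It is meant to be paired with an S. pyogenes dCas9-based transcriptional activator as a positive control for gene activation experiments in mouse cells. The sequencing-derived and depositor sequence records have the same length and the same features, differing only in their start coordinate.
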