Features (pLannotate 1.2.2; 24 found; start..end, strand, type, name):
     81..321     +  promoter       U6 promoter: RNA polymerase III promoter for human U6 snRNA
    351..426     +  misc_RNA       gRNA scaffold: guide RNA scaffold for the Streptococcus pyogenes CRISPR/Cas9 system
    500..803     +  enhancer       CMV enhancer: human cytomegalovirus immediate early enhancer
    805..1078    +  promoter       chicken β-actin promoter: No description available
   1079..2095    +  intron         chimeric intron: chimera between introns from chicken β-actin and rabbit β-globin
   2129..2848    +  CDS            mCerulean: enhanced monomeric variant of CFP (Rizzo et al., 2004) mammalian codon-optimized
   2861..3449    +  misc_feature   WPRE: woodchuck hepatitis virus posttranscriptional regulatory element
   3466..3984    +  CDS            nef (fragment): NEF_HV1BR - Experimental evidence at protein level: Swiss-Prot protein existence level 1. Extracellular Nef protein targets CD4(+) T-lymphocytes for apoptosis by interacting with CXCR4 surface receptors (PubMed:14990729). From Human immunodeficiency virus type 1 group M subtype B (isolate BRU/LAI) (HIV-1).
   4032..4289    +  LTR            5' LTR (truncated): truncated 5' long terminal repeat (LTR) from HIV-1
   4442..4458    -  protein_bind   lac operator: The lac repressor binds to the lac operator to inhibit transcription in E. coli. This inhibition can be relieved by adding lactose or isopropyl-β-D-thiogalactopyranoside (IPTG). lac repressor encoded by lacI
   4466..4496    -  promoter       lac promoter: promoter for the E. coli lac operon
   4511..4532    -  protein_bind   CAP binding site: CAP binding activates transcription in the presence of cAMP. E. coli catabolite activator protein
   4545..4637    -  CDS            lacI (fragment): lac repressor; lacI; The lac repressor binds to the lac operator to inhibit transcription in E. coli. This inhibition can be relieved by adding lactose or isopropyl-β-D-thiogalactopyranoside (IPTG).
   4820..5408    -  rep_origin     ori: high-copy-number ColE1/pMB1/pBR322/pUC origin of replication
   5579..6439    -  CDS            AmpR: β-lactamase; bla; confers resistance to ampicillin, carbenicillin, and related antibiotics
   6440..6544    -  promoter       AmpR promoter: bla
   6592..6726    +  polyA_signal   SV40 poly(A) signal: SV40 polyadenylation signal
   6893..7222    +  CDS            nef (fragment): NEF_HV1BR - Experimental evidence at protein level: Swiss-Prot protein existence level 1. Extracellular Nef protein targets CD4(+) T-lymphocytes for apoptosis by interacting with CXCR4 surface receptors (PubMed:14990729). From Human immunodeficiency virus type 1 group M subtype B (isolate BRU/LAI) (HIV-1).
   7270..7527    +  LTR            5' LTR (truncated): truncated 5' long terminal repeat (LTR) from HIV-1
   7574..7699    +  misc_feature   HIV-1 Ψ: packaging signal of human immunodeficiency virus type 1
   7683..8021    +  CDS            HIV-1 gag (fragment): gag protein from human immunodeficiency virus 1; gag
   8196..8429    +  misc_feature   RRE: The Rev response element (RRE) of HIV-1 allows for Rev-dependent mRNA export from the nucleus to the cytoplasm.
   8806..8906    +  CDS            Rev (fragment): human immunodeficiency virus 1 (HIV-1) Rev protein; rev; enhances nuclear export of unspliced and incompletely spliced viral mRNAs
   8921..9036    +  misc_feature   cPPT/CTS: central polypurine tract and central termination sequence of HIV-1 (lacking the first T)
>Addgene plasmid #128325 | pSB700-mouse-TTN-Cerulean | addgene full sequence | sequence record 255042 | Addgene  NGS Result
AGAGATCCAGTTTATCATTAGTGAACGGATCTCGACGGTATCGATCACGAGACTAGCCTCGAGCGGCCGC
CCCCTTCACCGAGGGCCTATTTCCCATGATTCCTTCATATTTGCATATACGATACAAGGCTGTTAGAGAG
ATAATTGGAATTAATTTGACTGTAAACACAAAGATATTAGTACAAAATACGTGACGTAGAAAGTAATAAT
TTCTTGGGTAGTTTGCAGTTTTAAAATTATGTTTTAAAATGGACTATCATATGCTTACCGTAACTTGAAA
GTATTTCGATTTCTTGGCTTTATATATCTTGTGGAAAGGACGAAACACCGAATTTAGCACTGCCAATCAG
GTTTTAGAGCTAGAAATAGCAAGTTAAAATAAGGCTAGTCCGTTATCAACTTGAAAAAGTGGCACCGAGT
CGGTGCTTTTTTTGAATTCTCGACCTCGAGACAAATGGCAGTATTCGTCATTAGTTCATAGCCCATATAT
GGAGTTCCGCGTTACATAACTTACGGTAAATGGCCCGCCTGGCTGACCGCCCAACGACCCCCGCCCATTG
ACGTCAATAATGACGTATGTTCCCATAGTAACGCCAATAGGGACTTTCCATTGACGTCAATGGGTGGAGT
ATTTACGGTAAACTGCCCACTTGGCAGTACATCAAGTGTATCATATGCCAAGTACGCCCCCTATTGACGT
CAATGACGGTAAATGGCCCGCCTGGCATTATGCCCAGTACATGACCTTATGGGACTTTCCTACTTGGCAG
TACATCTACGTATTAGTCATCGCTATTACCATGGTCGAGGTGAGCCCCACGTTCTGCTTCACTCTCCCCA
TCTCCCCCCCCTCCCCACCCCCAATTTTGTATTTATTTATTTTTTAATTATTTTGTGCAGCGATGGGGGC
GGGGGGGGGGGGCGCGCGCCAGGCGGGGCGGGGSGGGGSGRGGGGSGGGGSGGGGCGAGGCGGAGAGGTG
CGGCGGCAGCCAATCAGAGCGGCGCGCTCCGAAAGTTTCCTTTTATGGCGAGGCGGCGGCGGCGGCGGCC
CTATAAAAAGCGAAGCGCGCGGCGGGCGGGAGTCGCTGCGCGCTGCCTTCGCCCCGTGCCCCGCTCCGCC
GCCGCCTCGCGCCGCCCGCCCCGGCTCTGACTGACCGCGTTACTCCCACAGGTGAGCGGGCGGGACGGCC
CTTCTCCTCCGGGCTGTAATTAGCGCTTGGTTTAATGACGGCTTGTTTCTTTTCTGTGGCTGCGTGAAAG
CCTTGAGGGGCTCCGGGAGGGCCCTTTGTGCGGGGGGAGCGGCTCGGGGGGTGCGTGCGTGTGTGTGTGC
GTGGGGAGCGCCGCGTGCGGCTCCGCGCTGCCCGGCGGCTGTGAGCGCTGCGGGCGCGGCGCGGGGCTTT
GTGCGCTCCGCAGTGTGCGCGAGGGGAGCGCGGCCGGGGGCGGTGCCCCGCGGTGCGGGGGGGGCTGCGA
GGGGAACAAAGGCTGCGTGCGGGGTGTGTGCGTGGGGGGGTGAGCAGGGGGTGTGGGCGCGTCGGTCGGG
CTGCAACCCCCCCTGCACCCCCCTCCCCGAGTTGCTGAGCACGGCCCGGCTTCGGGTGCGGGGCTCCGTA
CGGGGCGTGGCGCGGGGCTCGCCGTGCCGGGCGGGGGGTGGCGGCAGGTGGGGGTGCCGGGCGGGGCGGG
GCCGCCTCGGGCCGGGGAGGGCTCGGGGGAGGGGCGCGGCGGCCCCCGGAGCGCCGGCGGCTGTCGAGGC
GCGGCGAGCCGCAGCCATTGCCTTTTATGGTAATCGTGCGAGAGGGCGCAGGGACTTCCTTTGTCCCAAA
TCTGTGCGGAGCCGAAATCTGGGAGGCGCCGCCGCACCCCCTCTAGCGGGCGCGGGGCGAAGCGGTGCGG
CGCCGGCAGGAAGGAAATGGGCGGGGAGGGCCTTCGTGCGTCGCCGCGCCGCCGTCCCCTTCTCCCTCTC
CAGCCTCGGGGCTGTCCGCGGGGGGACGGCTGCCTTCGGGGGGGACGGGGCAGGGCGGGGTTCGGCTTCT
GGCGTGTGACCGGCGGCTCTAGAGCCTCTGCTAACCATGTTCATGCCTTCTTCTTTTTCCTACAGCTCCT
GGGCAACGTGCTGGTTATTGTGGCCACCATGGTGAGCAAGGGCGAGGAGCTGTTCACCGGGGTGGTGCCC
ATCCTGGTCGAGCTGGACGGCGACGTAAACGGCCACAAGTTCAGCGTGTCCGGCGAGGGCGAGGGCGATG
CCACCTACGGCAAGCTGACCCTGAAGTTCATCTGCACCACCGGCAAGCTGCCCGTGCCCTGGCCCACCCT
CGTGACCACCCTGACCTGGGGCGTGCAGTGCTTCGCCCGCTACCCCGACCACATGAAGCAGCACGACTTC
TTCAAGTCCGCCATGCCCGAAGGCTACGTCCAGGAGCGCACCATCTTCTTCAAGGACGACGGCAACTACA
AGACCCGCGCCGAGGTGAAGTTCGAGGGCGACACCCTGGTGAACCGCATCGAGCTGAAGGGCATCGACTT
CAAGGAGGACGGCAACATCCTGGGGCACAAGCTGGAGTACAACGCCATCAGCGACAACGTCTATATCACC
GCCGACAAGCAGAAGAACGGCATCAAGGCCAACTTCAAGATCCGCCACAACATCGAGGACGGCAGCGTGC
AGCTCGCCGACCACTACCAGCAGAACACCCCCATCGGCGACGGCCCCGTGCTGCTGCCCGACAACCACTA
CCTGAGCACCCAGTCCAAGCTGAGCAAAGACCCCAACGAGAAGCGCGATCACATGGTCCTGCTGGAGTTC
GTGACCGCCGCCGGGATCACTCTCGGCATGGACGAGCTGTACAAGTAAAGCGTCTGGAACAATCAACCTC
TGGATTACAAAATTTGTGAAAGATTGACTGGTATTCTTAACTATGTTGCTCCTTTTACGCTATGTGGATA
CGCTGCTTTAATGCCTTTGTATCATGCTATTGCTTCCCGTATGGCTTTCATTTTCTCCTCCTTGTATAAA
TCCTGGTTGCTGTCTCTTTATGAGGAGTTGTGGCCCGTTGTCAGGCAACGTGGCGTGGTGTGCACTGTGT
TTGCTGACGCAACCCCCACTGGTTGGGGCATTGCCACCACCTGTCAGCTCCTTTCCGGGACTTTCGCTTT
CCCCCTCCCTATTGCCACGGCGGAACTCATCGCCGCCTGCCTTGCCCGCTGCTGGACAGGGGCTCGGCTG
TTGGGCACTGACAATTCCGTGGTGTTGTCGGGGAAGCTGACGTCCTTTCCATGGCTGCTCGCCTGTGTTG
CCACCTGGATTCTGCGCGGGACGTCCTTCTGCTACGTCCCTTCGGCCCTCAATCCAGCGGACCTTCCTTC
CCGCGGCCTGCTGCCGGCTCTGCGGCCTCTTCCGCGTCTTCGCCTTCGCCCTCAGACGAGTCGGATCTCC
CTTTGGGCCGCCTCCCCGCCTGGAATTAATTCTGCAGTCGAGACCTAGAAAAACATGGAGCAATCACAAG
TAGCAATACAGCAGCTACCAATGCTGATTGTGCCTGGCTAGAAGCACAAGAGGAGGAGGAGGTGGGTTTT
CCAGTCACACCTCAGGTACCTTTAAGACCAATGACTTACAAGGCAGCTGTAGATCTTAGCCACTTTTTAA
AAGAAAAGAGGGGACTGGAAGGGCTAATTCACTCCCAACGAAGACAAGATATCCTTGATCTGTGGATCTA
CCACACACAAGGCTACTTCCCTGATTAGCAGAACTACACACCAGGGCCAGGGGTCAGATATCCACTGACC
TTTGGATGGTGCTACAAGCTAGTACCAGTTGAGCCAGATAAGGTAGAAGAGGCCAATAAAGGAGAGAACA
CCAGCTTGTTACACCCTGTGAGCCTGCATGGGATGGATGACCCGGAGAGAGAAGTGTTAGAGTGGAGGTT
TGACAGCCGCCTAGCATTTCATCACGTGGCCCGAGAGCTGCATCCGGAGTACTTCAAGAACTGCTGATAT
CGAGCTTGCTACAAGGGACTTTCCGCTGGGGACTTTCCAGGGAGGCGTGGCCTGGGCGGGACTGGGGAGT
GGCGAGCCCTCAGATCCTGCATATAAGCAGCTGCTTTTTGCCTGTACTGGGTCTCTCTGGTTAGACCAGA
TCTGAGCCTGGGAGCTCTCTGGCTAACTAGGGAACCCACTGCTTAAGCCTCAATAAAGCTTGCCTTGAGT
GCTTCAAGTAGTGTGTGCCCGTCTGTTGTGTGACTCTGGTAACTAGAGATCCCTCAGACCCTTTTAGTCA
GTGTGGAAAATCTCTAGCAGTAGTAGTTCATGTCATCTTATTATTCAGTATTTATAACTTGCAAAGAAAT
GAATATCAGAGAGTGAGAGGCCTTGACATTGCTAGCGTTTTACCGTCGACCTCTAGCTAGAGCTTGGCGT
AATCATGGTCATAGCTGTTTCCTGTGTGAAATTGTTATCCGCTCACAATTCCACACAACATACGAGCCGG
AAGCATAAAGTGTAAAGCCTGGGGTGCCTAATGAGTGAGCTAACTCACATTAATTGCGTTGCGCTCACTG
CCCGCTTTCCAGTCGGGAAACCTGTCGTGCCAGCTGCATTAATGAATCGGCCAACGCGCGGGGAGAGGCG
GTTTGCGTATTGGGCGCTCTTCCGCTTCCTCGCTCACTGACTCGCTGCGCTCGGTCGTTCGGCTGCGGCG
AGCGGTATCAGCTCACTCAAAGGCGGTAATACGGTTATCCACAGAATCAGGGGATAACGCAGGAAAGAAC
ATGTGAGCAAAAGGCCAGCAAAAGGCCAGGAACCGTAAAAAGGCCGCGTTGCTGGCGTTTTTCCATAGGC
TCCGCCCCCCTGACGAGCATCACAAAAATCGACGCTCAAGTCAGAGGTGGCGAAACCCGACAGGACTATA
AAGATACCAGGCGTTTCCCCCTGGAAGCTCCCTCGTGCGCTCTCCTGTTCCGACCCTGCCGCTTACCGGA
TACCTGTCCGCCTTTCTCCCTTCGGGAAGCGTGGCGCTTTCTCATAGCTCACGCTGTAGGTATCTCAGTT
CGGTGTAGGTCGTTCGCTCCAAGCTGGGCTGTGTGCACGAACCCCCCGTTCAGCCCGACCGCTGCGCCTT
ATCCGGTAACTATCGTCTTGAGTCCAACCCGGTAAGACACGACTTATCGCCACTGGCAGCAGCCACTGGT
AACAGGATTAGCAGAGCGAGGTATGTAGGCGGTGCTACAGAGTTCTTGAAGTGGTGGCCTAACTACGGCT
ACACTAGAAGAACAGTATTTGGTATCTGCGCTCTGCTGAAGCCAGTTACCTTCGGAAAAAGAGTTGGTAG
CTCTTGATCCGGCAAACAAACCACCGCTGGTAGCGGTGGTTTTTTTGTTTGCAAGCAGCAGATTACGCGC
AGAAAAAAAGGATCTCAAGAAGATCCTTTGATCTTTTCTACGGGGTCTGACGCTCAGTGGAACGAAAACT
CACGTTAAGGGATTTTGGTCATGAGATTATCAAAAAGGATCTTCACCTAGATCCTTTTAAATTAAAAATG
AAGTTTTAAATCAATCTAAAGTATATATGAGTAAACTTGGTCTGACAGTTACCAATGCTTAATCAGTGAG
GCACCTATCTCAGCGATCTGTCTATTTCGTTCATCCATAGTTGCCTGACTCCCCGTCGTGTAGATAACTA
CGATACGGGAGGGCTTACCATCTGGCCCCAGTGCTGCAATGATACCGCGAGACCCACGCTCACCGGCTCC
AGATTTATCAGCAATAAACCAGCCAGCCGGAAGGGCCGAGCGCAGAAGTGGTCCTGCAACTTTATCCGCC
TCCATCCAGTCTATTAATTGTTGCCGGGAAGCTAGAGTAAGTAGTTCGCCAGTTAATAGTTTGCGCAACG
TTGTTGCCATTGCTACAGGCATCGTGGTGTCACGCTCGTCGTTTGGTATGGCTTCATTCAGCTCCGGTTC
CCAACGATCAAGGCGAGTTACATGATCCCCCATGTTGTGCAAAAAAGCGGTTAGCTCCTTCGGTCCTCCG
ATCGTTGTCAGAAGTAAGTTGGCCGCAGTGTTATCACTCATGGTTATGGCAGCACTGCATAATTCTCTTA
CTGTCATGCCATCCGTAAGATGCTTTTCTGTGACTGGTGAGTACTCAACCAAGTCATTCTGAGAATAGTG
TATGCGGCGACCGAGTTGCTCTTGCCCGGCGTCAATACGGGATAATACCGCGCCACATAGCAGAACTTTA
AAAGTGCTCATCATTGGAAAACGTTCTTCGGGGCGAAAACTCTCAAGGATCTTACCGCTGTTGAGATCCA
GTTCGATGTAACCCACTCGTGCACCCAACTGATCTTCAGCATCTTTTACTTTCACCAGCGTTTCTGGGTG
AGCAAAAACAGGAAGGCAAAATGCCGCAAAAAAGGGAATAAGGGCGACACGGAAATGTTGAATACTCATA
CTCTTCCTTTTTCAATATTATTGAAGCATTTATCAGGGTTATTGTCTCATGAGCGGATACATATTTGAAT
GTATTTAGAAAAATAAACAAATAGGGGTTCCGCGCACATTTCCCCGAAAAGTGCCACCTGACGTCGACGG
ATCGGGAGATCAACTTGTTTATTGCAGCTTATAATGGTTACAAATAAAGCAATAGCATCACAAATTTCAC
AAATAAAGCATTTTTTTCACTGCATTCTAGTTGTGGTTTGTCCAAACTCATCAATGTATCTTATCATGTC
TGGATCAACTGGATAACTCAAGCTAACCAAAATCATCCCAAACTTCCCACCCCATACCCTATTACCACTG
CCAATTACCTGTGGTTTCATTTACTCTAAACCTGTGATTCCTCTGAATTATTTTCATTTTAAAGAAATTG
TATTTGTTAAATATGTACTACAAACTTAGTAGTTGGAAGGGCTAATTCACTCCCAAAGAAGACAAGATAT
CCTTGATCTGTGGATCTACCACACACAAGGCTACTTCCCTGATTAGCAGAACTACACACCAGGGCCAGGG
GTCAGATATCCACTGACCTTTGGATGGTGCTACAAGCTAGTACCAGTTGAGCCAGATAAGGTAGAAGAGG
CCAATAAAGGAGAGAACACCAGCTTGTTACACCCTGTGAGCCTGCATGGGATGGATGACCCGGAGAGAGA
AGTGTTAGAGTGGAGGTTTGACAGCCGCCTAGCATTTCATCACGTGGCCCGAGAGCTGCATCCGGAGTAC
TTCAAGAACTGCTGATATCGAGCTTGCTACAAGGGACTTTCCGCTGGGGACTTTCCAGGGAGGCGTGGCC
TGGGCGGGACTGGGGAGTGGCGAGCCCTCAGATCCTGCATATAAGCAGCTGCTTTTTGCCTGTACTGGGT
CTCTCTGGTTAGACCAGATCTGAGCCTGGGAGCTCTCTGGCTAACTAGGGAACCCACTGCTTAAGCCTCA
ATAAAGCTTGCCTTGAGTGCTTCAAGTAGTGTGTGCCCGTCTGTTGTGTGACTCTGGTAACTAGAGATCC
CTCAGACCCTTTTAGTCAGTGTGGAAAATCTCTAGCAGTGGCGCCCGAACAGGGACTTGAAAGCGAAAGG
GAAACCAGAGGAGCTCTCTCGACGCAGGACTCGGCTTGCTGAAGCGCGCACGGCAAGAGGCGAGGGGCGG
CGACTGGTGAGTACGCCAAAAATTTTGACTAGCGGAGGCTAGAAGGAGAGAGATGGGTGCGAGAGCGTCA
GTATTAAGCGGGGGAGAATTAGATCGCGATGGGAAAAAATTCGGTTAAGGCCAGGGGGAAAGAAAAAATA
TAAATTAAAACATATAGTATGGGCAAGCAGGGAGCTAGAACGATTCGCAGTTAATCCTGGCCTGTTAGAA
ACATCAGAAGGCTGTAGACAAATACTGGGACAGCTACAACCATCCCTTCAGACAGGATCAGAAGAACTTA
GATCATTATATAATACAGTAGCAACCCTCTATTGTGTGCATCAAAGGATAGAGATAAAAGACACCAAGGA
AGCTTTAGACAAGATAGAGGAAGAGCAAAACAAAAGTAAGACCACCGCACAGCAAGCGGCCGGCCGCTGA
TCTTCAGACCTGGAGGAGGAGATATGAGGGACAATTGGAGAAGTGAATTATATAAATATAAAGTAGTAAA
AATTGAACCATTAGGAGTAGCACCCACCAAGGCAAAGAGAAGAGTGGTGCAGAGAGAAAAAAGAGCAGTG
GGAATAGGAGCTTTGTTCCTTGGGTTCTTGGGAGCAGCAGGAAGCACTATGGGCGCAGCGTCAATGACGC
TGACGGTACAGGCCAGACAATTATTGTCTGGTATAGTGCAGCAGCAGAACAATTTGCTGAGGGCTATTGA
GGCGCAACAGCATCTGTTGCAACTCACAGTCTGGGGCATCAAGCAGCTCCAGGCAAGAATCCTGGCTGTG
GAAAGATACCTAAAGGATCAACAGCTCCTGGGGATTTGGGGTTGCTCTGGAAAACTCATTTGCACCACTG
CTGTGCCTTGGAATGCTAGTTGGAGTAATAAATCTCTGGAACAGATTTGGAATCACACGACCTGGATGGA
GTGGGACAGAGAAATTAACAATTACACAAGCTTAATACACTCCTTAATTGAAGAATCGCAAAACCAGCAA
GAAAAGAATGAACAAGAATTATTGGAATTAGATAAATGGGCAAGTTTGTGGAATTGGTTTAACATAACAA
ATTGGCTGTGGTATATAAAATTATTCATAATGATAGTAGGAGGCTTGGTAGGTTTAAGAATAGTTTTTGC
TGTACTTTCTATAGTGAATAGAGTTAGGCAGGGATATTCACCATTATCGTTTCAGACCCACCTCCCAACC
CCGAGGGGACCCGACAGGCCCGAAGGAATAGAAGAAGAAGGTGGAGAGAGAGACAGAGACAGATCCATTC
GATTAGTGAACGGATCTCGACGGTATCGCCTTTAAAAGAAAAGGGGGGATTGGGGGGTACAGTGCAGGGG
AAAGAATAGTAGACATAATAGCAACAGACATACAAACTAAAGAATTACAAAAACAAATTACAAAAATTCA
AAATTTTCGGGTTTATTACAGGGACAGC
