Features (pLannotate 1.2.2; 24 found; start..end, strand, type, name):
     26..266     +  promoter       U6 promoter: RNA polymerase III promoter for human U6 snRNA
    296..371     +  misc_RNA       gRNA scaffold: guide RNA scaffold for the Streptococcus pyogenes CRISPR/Cas9 system
    445..748     +  enhancer       CMV enhancer: human cytomegalovirus immediate early enhancer
    750..1023    +  promoter       chicken β-actin promoter: No description available
   1024..2040    +  intron         chimeric intron: chimera between introns from chicken β-actin and rabbit β-globin
   2074..2793    +  CDS            mCerulean: enhanced monomeric variant of CFP (Rizzo et al., 2004) mammalian codon-optimized
   2806..3394    +  misc_feature   WPRE: woodchuck hepatitis virus posttranscriptional regulatory element
   3411..3929    +  CDS            nef (fragment): NEF_HV1BR - Experimental evidence at protein level: Swiss-Prot protein existence level 1. Extracellular Nef protein targets CD4(+) T-lymphocytes for apoptosis by interacting with CXCR4 surface receptors (PubMed:14990729). From Human immunodeficiency virus type 1 group M subtype B (isolate BRU/LAI) (HIV-1).
   3977..4234    +  LTR            5' LTR (truncated): truncated 5' long terminal repeat (LTR) from HIV-1
   4387..4403    -  protein_bind   lac operator: The lac repressor binds to the lac operator to inhibit transcription in E. coli. This inhibition can be relieved by adding lactose or isopropyl-β-D-thiogalactopyranoside (IPTG). lac repressor encoded by lacI
   4411..4441    -  promoter       lac promoter: promoter for the E. coli lac operon
   4456..4477    -  protein_bind   CAP binding site: CAP binding activates transcription in the presence of cAMP. E. coli catabolite activator protein
   4490..4582    -  CDS            lacI (fragment): lac repressor; lacI; The lac repressor binds to the lac operator to inhibit transcription in E. coli. This inhibition can be relieved by adding lactose or isopropyl-β-D-thiogalactopyranoside (IPTG).
   4765..5353    -  rep_origin     ori: high-copy-number ColE1/pMB1/pBR322/pUC origin of replication
   5524..6384    -  CDS            AmpR: β-lactamase; bla; confers resistance to ampicillin, carbenicillin, and related antibiotics
   6385..6489    -  promoter       AmpR promoter: bla
   6537..6671    +  polyA_signal   SV40 poly(A) signal: SV40 polyadenylation signal
   6838..7167    +  CDS            nef (fragment): NEF_HV1BR - Experimental evidence at protein level: Swiss-Prot protein existence level 1. Extracellular Nef protein targets CD4(+) T-lymphocytes for apoptosis by interacting with CXCR4 surface receptors (PubMed:14990729). From Human immunodeficiency virus type 1 group M subtype B (isolate BRU/LAI) (HIV-1).
   7215..7472    +  LTR            5' LTR (truncated): truncated 5' long terminal repeat (LTR) from HIV-1
   7519..7644    +  misc_feature   HIV-1 Ψ: packaging signal of human immunodeficiency virus type 1
   7628..7966    +  CDS            HIV-1 gag (fragment): gag protein from human immunodeficiency virus 1; gag
   8141..8374    +  misc_feature   RRE: The Rev response element (RRE) of HIV-1 allows for Rev-dependent mRNA export from the nucleus to the cytoplasm.
   8751..8851    +  CDS            Rev (fragment): human immunodeficiency virus 1 (HIV-1) Rev protein; rev; enhances nuclear export of unspliced and incompletely spliced viral mRNAs
   8866..8981    +  misc_feature   cPPT/CTS: central polypurine tract and central termination sequence of HIV-1 (lacking the first T)
>Addgene plasmid #128325 | pSB700-mouse-TTN-Cerulean | depositor full sequence | sequence record 255043 | Author sequence
GCCTCGAGCGGCCGCCCCCTTCACCGAGGGCCTATTTCCCATGATTCCTTCATATTTGCATATACGATAC
AAGGCTGTTAGAGAGATAATTGGAATTAATTTGACTGTAAACACAAAGATATTAGTACAAAATACGTGAC
GTAGAAAGTAATAATTTCTTGGGTAGTTTGCAGTTTTAAAATTATGTTTTAAAATGGACTATCATATGCT
TACCGTAACTTGAAAGTATTTCGATTTCTTGGCTTTATATATCTTGTGGAAAGGACGAAACACCGAATTT
AGCACTGCCAATCAGGTTTTAGAGCTAGAAATAGCAAGTTAAAATAAGGCTAGTCCGTTATCAACTTGAA
AAAGTGGCACCGAGTCGGTGCTTTTTTTGAATTCTCGACCTCGAGACAAATGGCAGTATTCGTCATTAGT
TCATAGCCCATATATGGAGTTCCGCGTTACATAACTTACGGTAAATGGCCCGCCTGGCTGACCGCCCAAC
GACCCCCGCCCATTGACGTCAATAATGACGTATGTTCCCATAGTAACGCCAATAGGGACTTTCCATTGAC
GTCAATGGGTGGAGTATTTACGGTAAACTGCCCACTTGGCAGTACATCAAGTGTATCATATGCCAAGTAC
GCCCCCTATTGACGTCAATGACGGTAAATGGCCCGCCTGGCATTATGCCCAGTACATGACCTTATGGGAC
TTTCCTACTTGGCAGTACATCTACGTATTAGTCATCGCTATTACCATGGTCGAGGTGAGCCCCACGTTCT
GCTTCACTCTCCCCATCTCCCCCCCCTCCCCACCCCCAATTTTGTATTTATTTATTTTTTAATTATTTTG
TGCAGCGATGGGGGCGGGGGGGGGGGGCGCGCGCCAGGCGGGGCGGGGSGGGGSGRGGGGSGGGGSGGGG
SGAGGCGGAGAGGTGCGGCGGCAGCCAATCAGAGCGGCGCGCTCCGAAAGTTTCCTTTTATGGCGAGGCG
GCGGCGGCGGCGGCCCTATAAAAAGCGAAGCGCGCGGCGGGCGGGAGTCGCTGCGCGCTGCCTTCGCCCC
GTGCCCCGCTCCGCCGCCGCCTCGCGCCGCCCGCCCCGGCTCTGACTGACCGCGTTACTCCCACAGGTGA
GCGGGCGGGACGGCCCTTCTCCTCCGGGCTGTAATTAGCGCTTGGTTTAATGACGGCTTGTTTCTTTTCT
GTGGCTGCGTGAAAGCCTTGAGGGGCTCCGGGAGGGCCCTTTGTGCGGGGGGAGCGGCTCGGGGGGTGCG
TGCGTGTGTGTGTGCGTGGGGAGCGCCGCGTGCGGCTCCGCGCTGCCCGGCGGCTGTGAGCGCTGCGGGC
GCGGCGCGGGGCTTTGTGCGCTCCGCAGTGTGCGCGAGGGGAGCGCGGCCGGGGGCGGTGCCCCGCGGTG
CGGGGGGGGCTGCGAGGGGAACAAAGGCTGCGTGCGGGGTGTGTGCGTGGGGGGGTGAGCAGGGGGTGTG
GGCGCGTCGGTCGGGCTGCAACCCCCCCTGCACCCCCCTCCCCGAGTTGCTGAGCACGGCCCGGCTTCGG
GTGCGGGGCTCCGTACGGGGCGTGGCGCGGGGCTCGCCGTGCCGGGCGGGGGGTGGCGGCAGGTGGGGGT
GCCGGGCGGGGCGGGGCCGCCTCGGGCCGGGGAGGGCTCGGGGGAGGGGCGCGGCGGCCCCCGGAGCGCC
GGCGGCTGTCGAGGCGCGGCGAGCCGCAGCCATTGCCTTTTATGGTAATCGTGCGAGAGGGCGCAGGGAC
TTCCTTTGTCCCAAATCTGTGCGGAGCCGAAATCTGGGAGGCGCCGCCGCACCCCCTCTAGCGGGCGCGG
GGCGAAGCGGTGCGGCGCCGGCAGGAAGGAAATGGGCGGGGAGGGCCTTCGTGCGTCGCCGCGCCGCCGT
CCCCTTCTCCCTCTCCAGCCTCGGGGCTGTCCGCGGGGGGACGGCTGCCTTCGGGGGGGACGGGGCAGGG
CGGGGTTCGGCTTCTGGCGTGTGACCGGCGGCTCTAGAGCCTCTGCTAACCATGTTCATGCCTTCTTCTT
TTTCCTACAGCTCCTGGGCAACGTGCTGGTTATTGTGGCCACCATGGTGAGCAAGGGCGAGGAGCTGTTC
ACCGGGGTGGTGCCCATCCTGGTCGAGCTGGACGGCGACGTAAACGGCCACAAGTTCAGCGTGTCCGGCG
AGGGCGAGGGCGATGCCACCTACGGCAAGCTGACCCTGAAGTTCATCTGCACCACCGGCAAGCTGCCCGT
GCCCTGGCCCACCCTCGTGACCACCCTGACCTGGGGCGTGCAGTGCTTCGCCCGCTACCCCGACCACATG
AAGCAGCACGACTTCTTCAAGTCCGCCATGCCCGAAGGCTACGTCCAGGAGCGCACCATCTTCTTCAAGG
ACGACGGCAACTACAAGACCCGCGCCGAGGTGAAGTTCGAGGGCGACACCCTGGTGAACCGCATCGAGCT
GAAGGGCATCGACTTCAAGGAGGACGGCAACATCCTGGGGCACAAGCTGGAGTACAACGCCATCAGCGAC
AACGTCTATATCACCGCCGACAAGCAGAAGAACGGCATCAAGGCCAACTTCAAGATCCGCCACAACATCG
AGGACGGCAGCGTGCAGCTCGCCGACCACTACCAGCAGAACACCCCCATCGGCGACGGCCCCGTGCTGCT
GCCCGACAACCACTACCTGAGCACCCAGTCCAAGCTGAGCAAAGACCCCAACGAGAAGCGCGATCACATG
GTCCTGCTGGAGTTCGTGACCGCCGCCGGGATCACTCTCGGCATGGACGAGCTGTACAAGTAAAGCGTCT
GGAACAATCAACCTCTGGATTACAAAATTTGTGAAAGATTGACTGGTATTCTTAACTATGTTGCTCCTTT
TACGCTATGTGGATACGCTGCTTTAATGCCTTTGTATCATGCTATTGCTTCCCGTATGGCTTTCATTTTC
TCCTCCTTGTATAAATCCTGGTTGCTGTCTCTTTATGAGGAGTTGTGGCCCGTTGTCAGGCAACGTGGCG
TGGTGTGCACTGTGTTTGCTGACGCAACCCCCACTGGTTGGGGCATTGCCACCACCTGTCAGCTCCTTTC
CGGGACTTTCGCTTTCCCCCTCCCTATTGCCACGGCGGAACTCATCGCCGCCTGCCTTGCCCGCTGCTGG
ACAGGGGCTCGGCTGTTGGGCACTGACAATTCCGTGGTGTTGTCGGGGAAGCTGACGTCCTTTCCATGGC
TGCTCGCCTGTGTTGCCACCTGGATTCTGCGCGGGACGTCCTTCTGCTACGTCCCTTCGGCCCTCAATCC
AGCGGACCTTCCTTCCCGCGGCCTGCTGCCGGCTCTGCGGCCTCTTCCGCGTCTTCGCCTTCGCCCTCAG
ACGAGTCGGATCTCCCTTTGGGCCGCCTCCCCGCCTGGAATTAATTCTGCAGTCGAGACCTAGAAAAACA
TGGAGCAATCACAAGTAGCAATACAGCAGCTACCAATGCTGATTGTGCCTGGCTAGAAGCACAAGAGGAG
GAGGAGGTGGGTTTTCCAGTCACACCTCAGGTACCTTTAAGACCAATGACTTACAAGGCAGCTGTAGATC
TTAGCCACTTTTTAAAAGAAAAGAGGGGACTGGAAGGGCTAATTCACTCCCAACGAAGACAAGATATCCT
TGATCTGTGGATCTACCACACACAAGGCTACTTCCCTGATTAGCAGAACTACACACCAGGGCCAGGGGTC
AGATATCCACTGACCTTTGGATGGTGCTACAAGCTAGTACCAGTTGAGCCAGATAAGGTAGAAGAGGCCA
ATAAAGGAGAGAACACCAGCTTGTTACACCCTGTGAGCCTGCATGGGATGGATGACCCGGAGAGAGAAGT
GTTAGAGTGGAGGTTTGACAGCCGCCTAGCATTTCATCACGTGGCCCGAGAGCTGCATCCGGAGTACTTC
AAGAACTGCTGATATCGAGCTTGCTACAAGGGACTTTCCGCTGGGGACTTTCCAGGGAGGCGTGGCCTGG
GCGGGACTGGGGAGTGGCGAGCCCTCAGATCCTGCATATAAGCAGCTGCTTTTTGCCTGTACTGGGTCTC
TCTGGTTAGACCAGATCTGAGCCTGGGAGCTCTCTGGCTAACTAGGGAACCCACTGCTTAAGCCTCAATA
AAGCTTGCCTTGAGTGCTTCAAGTAGTGTGTGCCCGTCTGTTGTGTGACTCTGGTAACTAGAGATCCCTC
AGACCCTTTTAGTCAGTGTGGAAAATCTCTAGCAGTAGTAGTTCATGTCATCTTATTATTCAGTATTTAT
AACTTGCAAAGAAATGAATATCAGAGAGTGAGAGGCCTTGACATTGCTAGCGTTTTACCGTCGACCTCTA
GCTAGAGCTTGGCGTAATCATGGTCATAGCTGTTTCCTGTGTGAAATTGTTATCCGCTCACAATTCCACA
CAACATACGAGCCGGAAGCATAAAGTGTAAAGCCTGGGGTGCCTAATGAGTGAGCTAACTCACATTAATT
GCGTTGCGCTCACTGCCCGCTTTCCAGTCGGGAAACCTGTCGTGCCAGCTGCATTAATGAATCGGCCAAC
GCGCGGGGAGAGGCGGTTTGCGTATTGGGCGCTCTTCCGCTTCCTCGCTCACTGACTCGCTGCGCTCGGT
CGTTCGGCTGCGGCGAGCGGTATCAGCTCACTCAAAGGCGGTAATACGGTTATCCACAGAATCAGGGGAT
AACGCAGGAAAGAACATGTGAGCAAAAGGCCAGCAAAAGGCCAGGAACCGTAAAAAGGCCGCGTTGCTGG
CGTTTTTCCATAGGCTCCGCCCCCCTGACGAGCATCACAAAAATCGACGCTCAAGTCAGAGGTGGCGAAA
CCCGACAGGACTATAAAGATACCAGGCGTTTCCCCCTGGAAGCTCCCTCGTGCGCTCTCCTGTTCCGACC
CTGCCGCTTACCGGATACCTGTCCGCCTTTCTCCCTTCGGGAAGCGTGGCGCTTTCTCATAGCTCACGCT
GTAGGTATCTCAGTTCGGTGTAGGTCGTTCGCTCCAAGCTGGGCTGTGTGCACGAACCCCCCGTTCAGCC
CGACCGCTGCGCCTTATCCGGTAACTATCGTCTTGAGTCCAACCCGGTAAGACACGACTTATCGCCACTG
GCAGCAGCCACTGGTAACAGGATTAGCAGAGCGAGGTATGTAGGCGGTGCTACAGAGTTCTTGAAGTGGT
GGCCTAACTACGGCTACACTAGAAGAACAGTATTTGGTATCTGCGCTCTGCTGAAGCCAGTTACCTTCGG
AAAAAGAGTTGGTAGCTCTTGATCCGGCAAACAAACCACCGCTGGTAGCGGTGGTTTTTTTGTTTGCAAG
CAGCAGATTACGCGCAGAAAAAAAGGATCTCAAGAAGATCCTTTGATCTTTTCTACGGGGTCTGACGCTC
AGTGGAACGAAAACTCACGTTAAGGGATTTTGGTCATGAGATTATCAAAAAGGATCTTCACCTAGATCCT
TTTAAATTAAAAATGAAGTTTTAAATCAATCTAAAGTATATATGAGTAAACTTGGTCTGACAGTTACCAA
TGCTTAATCAGTGAGGCACCTATCTCAGCGATCTGTCTATTTCGTTCATCCATAGTTGCCTGACTCCCCG
TCGTGTAGATAACTACGATACGGGAGGGCTTACCATCTGGCCCCAGTGCTGCAATGATACCGCGAGACCC
ACGCTCACCGGCTCCAGATTTATCAGCAATAAACCAGCCAGCCGGAAGGGCCGAGCGCAGAAGTGGTCCT
GCAACTTTATCCGCCTCCATCCAGTCTATTAATTGTTGCCGGGAAGCTAGAGTAAGTAGTTCGCCAGTTA
ATAGTTTGCGCAACGTTGTTGCCATTGCTACAGGCATCGTGGTGTCACGCTCGTCGTTTGGTATGGCTTC
ATTCAGCTCCGGTTCCCAACGATCAAGGCGAGTTACATGATCCCCCATGTTGTGCAAAAAAGCGGTTAGC
TCCTTCGGTCCTCCGATCGTTGTCAGAAGTAAGTTGGCCGCAGTGTTATCACTCATGGTTATGGCAGCAC
TGCATAATTCTCTTACTGTCATGCCATCCGTAAGATGCTTTTCTGTGACTGGTGAGTACTCAACCAAGTC
ATTCTGAGAATAGTGTATGCGGCGACCGAGTTGCTCTTGCCCGGCGTCAATACGGGATAATACCGCGCCA
CATAGCAGAACTTTAAAAGTGCTCATCATTGGAAAACGTTCTTCGGGGCGAAAACTCTCAAGGATCTTAC
CGCTGTTGAGATCCAGTTCGATGTAACCCACTCGTGCACCCAACTGATCTTCAGCATCTTTTACTTTCAC
CAGCGTTTCTGGGTGAGCAAAAACAGGAAGGCAAAATGCCGCAAAAAAGGGAATAAGGGCGACACGGAAA
TGTTGAATACTCATACTCTTCCTTTTTCAATATTATTGAAGCATTTATCAGGGTTATTGTCTCATGAGCG
GATACATATTTGAATGTATTTAGAAAAATAAACAAATAGGGGTTCCGCGCACATTTCCCCGAAAAGTGCC
ACCTGACGTCGACGGATCGGGAGATCAACTTGTTTATTGCAGCTTATAATGGTTACAAATAAAGCAATAG
CATCACAAATTTCACAAATAAAGCATTTTTTTCACTGCATTCTAGTTGTGGTTTGTCCAAACTCATCAAT
GTATCTTATCATGTCTGGATCAACTGGATAACTCAAGCTAACCAAAATCATCCCAAACTTCCCACCCCAT
ACCCTATTACCACTGCCAATTACCTGTGGTTTCATTTACTCTAAACCTGTGATTCCTCTGAATTATTTTC
ATTTTAAAGAAATTGTATTTGTTAAATATGTACTACAAACTTAGTAGTTGGAAGGGCTAATTCACTCCCA
AAGAAGACAAGATATCCTTGATCTGTGGATCTACCACACACAAGGCTACTTCCCTGATTAGCAGAACTAC
ACACCAGGGCCAGGGGTCAGATATCCACTGACCTTTGGATGGTGCTACAAGCTAGTACCAGTTGAGCCAG
ATAAGGTAGAAGAGGCCAATAAAGGAGAGAACACCAGCTTGTTACACCCTGTGAGCCTGCATGGGATGGA
TGACCCGGAGAGAGAAGTGTTAGAGTGGAGGTTTGACAGCCGCCTAGCATTTCATCACGTGGCCCGAGAG
CTGCATCCGGAGTACTTCAAGAACTGCTGATATCGAGCTTGCTACAAGGGACTTTCCGCTGGGGACTTTC
CAGGGAGGCGTGGCCTGGGCGGGACTGGGGAGTGGCGAGCCCTCAGATCCTGCATATAAGCAGCTGCTTT
TTGCCTGTACTGGGTCTCTCTGGTTAGACCAGATCTGAGCCTGGGAGCTCTCTGGCTAACTAGGGAACCC
ACTGCTTAAGCCTCAATAAAGCTTGCCTTGAGTGCTTCAAGTAGTGTGTGCCCGTCTGTTGTGTGACTCT
GGTAACTAGAGATCCCTCAGACCCTTTTAGTCAGTGTGGAAAATCTCTAGCAGTGGCGCCCGAACAGGGA
CTTGAAAGCGAAAGGGAAACCAGAGGAGCTCTCTCGACGCAGGACTCGGCTTGCTGAAGCGCGCACGGCA
AGAGGCGAGGGGCGGCGACTGGTGAGTACGCCAAAAATTTTGACTAGCGGAGGCTAGAAGGAGAGAGATG
GGTGCGAGAGCGTCAGTATTAAGCGGGGGAGAATTAGATCGCGATGGGAAAAAATTCGGTTAAGGCCAGG
GGGAAAGAAAAAATATAAATTAAAACATATAGTATGGGCAAGCAGGGAGCTAGAACGATTCGCAGTTAAT
CCTGGCCTGTTAGAAACATCAGAAGGCTGTAGACAAATACTGGGACAGCTACAACCATCCCTTCAGACAG
GATCAGAAGAACTTAGATCATTATATAATACAGTAGCAACCCTCTATTGTGTGCATCAAAGGATAGAGAT
AAAAGACACCAAGGAAGCTTTAGACAAGATAGAGGAAGAGCAAAACAAAAGTAAGACCACCGCACAGCAA
GCGGCCGGCCGCTGATCTTCAGACCTGGAGGAGGAGATATGAGGGACAATTGGAGAAGTGAATTATATAA
ATATAAAGTAGTAAAAATTGAACCATTAGGAGTAGCACCCACCAAGGCAAAGAGAAGAGTGGTGCAGAGA
GAAAAAAGAGCAGTGGGAATAGGAGCTTTGTTCCTTGGGTTCTTGGGAGCAGCAGGAAGCACTATGGGCG
CAGCGTCAATGACGCTGACGGTACAGGCCAGACAATTATTGTCTGGTATAGTGCAGCAGCAGAACAATTT
GCTGAGGGCTATTGAGGCGCAACAGCATCTGTTGCAACTCACAGTCTGGGGCATCAAGCAGCTCCAGGCA
AGAATCCTGGCTGTGGAAAGATACCTAAAGGATCAACAGCTCCTGGGGATTTGGGGTTGCTCTGGAAAAC
TCATTTGCACCACTGCTGTGCCTTGGAATGCTAGTTGGAGTAATAAATCTCTGGAACAGATTTGGAATCA
CACGACCTGGATGGAGTGGGACAGAGAAATTAACAATTACACAAGCTTAATACACTCCTTAATTGAAGAA
TCGCAAAACCAGCAAGAAAAGAATGAACAAGAATTATTGGAATTAGATAAATGGGCAAGTTTGTGGAATT
GGTTTAACATAACAAATTGGCTGTGGTATATAAAATTATTCATAATGATAGTAGGAGGCTTGGTAGGTTT
AAGAATAGTTTTTGCTGTACTTTCTATAGTGAATAGAGTTAGGCAGGGATATTCACCATTATCGTTTCAG
ACCCACCTCCCAACCCCGAGGGGACCCGACAGGCCCGAAGGAATAGAAGAAGAAGGTGGAGAGAGAGACA
GAGACAGATCCATTCGATTAGTGAACGGATCTCGACGGTATCGCCTTTAAAAGAAAAGGGGGGATTGGGG
GGTACAGTGCAGGGGAAAGAATAGTAGACATAATAGCAACAGACATACAAACTAAAGAATTACAAAAACA
AATTACAAAAATTCAAAATTTTCGGGTTTATTACAGGGACAGCAGAGATCCAGTTTATCATTAGTGAACG
GATCTCGACGGTATCGATCACGAGACTA
